>Addgene plasmid #138975 | pQP-2363 | addgene full sequence | sequence record 292246 | Addgene NGS Result
CTTTTGCTGGCCTTTTGCTCACATGTTCTTTCCTGCGTTATCCCCTGATTCTGTGGATAACCGTATTACC
GCCATGCATTAGTTATTAATAGTAATCAATTACGGGGTCATTAGTTCATAGCCCATATATGGAGTTCCGC
GTTACATAACTTACGGTAAATGGCCCGCCTGGCTGACCGCCCAACGACCCCCGCCCATTGACGTCAATAA
TGACGTATGTTCCCATAGTAACGCCAATAGGGACTTTCCATTGACGTCAATGGGTGGAGTATTTACGGTA
AACTGCCCACTTGGCAGTACATCAAGTGTATCATATGCCAAGTACGCCCCCTATTGACGTCAATGACGGT
AAATGGCCCGCCTGGCATTATGCCCAGTACATGACCTTATGGGACTTTCCTACTTGGCAGTACATCTACG
TATTAGTCATCGCTATTACCATGGTGATGCGGTTTTGGCAGTACATCAATGGGCGTGGATAGCGGTTTGA
CTCACGGGGATTTCCAAGTCTCCACCCCATTGACGTCAATGGGAGTTTGTTTTGGCACCAAAATCAACGG
GACTTTCCAAAATGTCGTAACAACTCCGCCCCATTGACGCAAATGGGCGGTAGGCGTGTACGGTGGGAGG
TCTATATAAGCAGAGCTGGTTTAGTGAACCGTCAGATCCGCTAGCGCTACCGGACTCAGATCTACCATGG
TGGCAGGTCATGCCTCTGGCAGCCCCGCATTCGGGACCGCCGATCTTTCGAATTGCGAACGTGAAGAGAT
CCACCTCGCCGGCTCGATCCAGCCGCATGGCGCGCTTCTGGTCGTCAGCGAGCCGGATCATCGCATCATC
CAGGCCAGCGCCAACGCCGCGGAATTTCTGAATCTCGGAAGCGTGCTCGGCGTTCCGCTCGCCGAGATCG
ACGGCGATCTGTTGATCAAGATCCTGCCGCATCTCGATCCCACCGCCGAAGGCATGCCGGTCGCGGTGCG
CTGCCGGATCGGCAATCCCTCCACGGAGTACGACGGTCTGATGCATCGGCCTCCGGAAGGCGGGCTGATC
ATCGAGCTCGAACGTGCCGGCCCGCCGATCGATCTGTCCGGCACGCTGGCGCCGGCGCTGGAGCGGATCC
GCACGGCGGGCTCGCTGCGCGCGCTGTGCGATGACACCGCGCTGCTGTTTCAGCAGTGCACCGGCTACGA
CCGGGTGATGGTGTATCGCTTCGACGAGCAGGGCCACGGCGAAGTGTTCTCCGAGCGCCACGTGCCCGGG
CTCGAATCCTATTTCGGCAACCGCTATCCGTCGTCGGACATTCCGCAGATGGCGCGGCGGCTGTACGAGC
GGCAGCGCGTCCGCGTGCTGGTCGACGTCAGCTATCAGCCGGTGCCGCTGGAGCCGCGGCTGTCGCCGCT
GACCGGGCGCGATCTCGACATGTCGGGCTGCTTCCTGCGCTCGATGTCGCCGATCCATCTGCAGTACCTG
AAGAACATGGGCGTGCGCGCCACCCTGGTGGTGTCGCTGGTGGTCGGCGGCAAGCTGTGGGGCCTGGTTG
CCTGTCACCATTATCTGCCGCGCTTCATCCATTTCGAGCTGCGGGCGATCTGCGAACTGCTCGCCGAAGC
GATCGCGACGCGGATCACCGCGCTTGAGAGCTTCGCGCAGAGCCAGTCGGAGCTGTTCGTGCAGCGGCTC
GAACAGCGCATGATCGAAGCGATCACCCGTGAAGGCGATTGGCGCGCAGCGATTTTCGACACCAGCCAAT
CGATCCTGCAGCCGCTGCACGCCGACGGTTGCGCGCTGGTGTACGAAGACCAGATCAGGACCATCGGTGA
CGTACCTTCCACGCAGGATGTTCGCGAGATCGCCGGGTGGCTCGATCGCCAGCCACGTGCGGCGGTGACC
TCGACCGCGTCGCTCGGTCTCGACGTGCCGGAGCTCGCGCATCTGACGCGGATGGCGAGCGGCGTGGTCG
CGGCGCCGATTTCGGATCATCGCGGCGAGTTTCTGATGTGGTTCCGCCCCGAGCGCGTCCACACCGTTAC
CTGGGGCGGCGATCCGAAGAAGCCGTTCACGATGGGCGATACACCGGCGGATCTGTCGCCGCGGCGCTCC
TTCGCCAAATGGCATCAGGTTGTCGAAGGCACGTCCGATCCGTGGACGGCCGCCGATCTCGCCGCGGCTC
GCACCATCGGTCAGACCGTCGCCGACATCGTGCTGCAATTCCGCGCGGTGCGGACACTGATCGCCCGCGA
ACAGTACGAACAGTTTTCGTCCCAGGTGCACGCTTCGATGCAGCCGGTGCTGATCACCGACGCCGAAGGC
CGCATCCTGCTGATGAACGACTCGTTCCGCGACATGTTGCCGGCGGGGTCGCCATCCGCCGTCCATCTCG
ACGATCTCGCCGGGTTCTTCGTCGAATCGAACGATTTCCTGCGCAACGTCGCCGAACTGATCGATCACGG
CCGCGGGTGGCGCGGCGAAGTTCTGCTGCGCGGCGCAGGTAATCGCCCGTTGCCGCTGGCAGTGCGCGCC
GATCCGGTGACGCGCACGGAGGACCAGTCGCTCGGCTTCGTGCTGATCTTCAGCGACGCTACCGATCGTC
GCACCGCAGATGCCGCACGCACGCGTTTCCAGGAAGGCATTCTTGCCAGCGCACGTCCCGGCGTGCGGCT
CGACTCCAAGTCCGACCTCTTGCACGAGAAGCTGCTGTCCGCGCTGGTCGAGAACGCGCAGCTTGCCGCA
TTGGAAATTACTTACGGCGTCGAGACCGGACGCATCGCCGAGCTGCTCGAAGGCGTTCGCCAGTCGATGC
TGCGCACCGCCGAAGTGCTCGGCCATCTGGTGCAGCACGCGGCGCGCACGGCCGGCAGCGACAGCTCGAG
CAATGGCTCGCAGAACAAGAAGGCTAGCAGTGCTGGCGGTAGTGCTGGTGGGAGTGCTGGCGGTAGTGCT
GGTGGCGATATCATGGATCAAGTCCAACTGGTGGAGTCTGGTGGCGCTTTGGTGCAGCCAGGTGGCTCTC
TGCGTTTGTCCTGTGCCGCTTCTGGCTTCCCAGTGAACCGCTATTCCATGCGCTGGTATCGCCAGGCTCC
AGGCAAAGAGCGTGAGTGGGTAGCCGGTATGTCCAGCGCGGGTGATCGTAGCTCCTATGAAGACTCCGTG
AAGGGCCGTTTCACCATCAGCCGTGACGATGCCCGTAACACGGTGTATCTGCAAATGAACAGCTTGAAAC
CTGAAGATACGGCCGTGTATTACTGTAATGTGAACGTGGGCTTCGAGTATTGGGGCCAAGGCACCCAGGT
CACCGTCTCCAGCTAAGATATCAGATCTCGAGCTCAAGCTTCGAATTCTGCAGTCGACGGTACCGCGGGC
CCGGGATCCGCCCCTCTCCCTCCCCCCCCCCCTAACGTTACTGGCCGAAGCCGCTTGGAATAAGGCCGGT
GTGCGTTTGTCTATATGTTATTTTCCACCATATTGCCGTCTTTTGGCAATGTGAGGGCCCGGAAACCTGG
CCCTGTCTTCTTGACGAGCATTCCTAGGGGTCTTTCCCCTCTCGCCAAAGGAATGCAAGGTCTGTTGAAT
GTCGTGAAGGAAGCAGTTCCTCTGGAAGCTTCTTGAAGACAAACAACGTCTGTAGCGACCCTTTGCAGGC
AGCGGAACCCCCCACCTGGCGACAGGTGCCTCTGCGGCCAAAAGCCACGTGTATAAGATACACCTGCAAA
GGCGGCACAACCCCAGTGCCACGTTGTGAGTTGGATAGTTGTGGAAAGAGTCAAATGGCTCTCCTCAAGC
GTATTCAACAAGGGGCTGAAGGATGCCCAGAAGGTACCCCATTGTATGGGATCTGATCTGGGGCCTCGGT
ACACATGCTTTACATGTGTTTAGTCGAGGTTAAAAAAACGTCTAGGCCCCCCGAACCACGGGGACGTGGT
TTTCCTTTGAAAAACACGATGATAATATGGCCACAAACCGGTCCATGGGAATTGATCTCTCAGGATTAAC
ACTGCAGACTAGTATGGTGAGCAAGGGCGAGGAGGATAACATGGCCATCATCAAGGAGTTCATGCGCTTC
AAGGTGCACATGGAGGGCTCCGTGAACGGCCACGAGTTCGAGATCGAGGGCGAGGGCGAGGGCCGCCCCT
ACGAGGGCACCCAGACCGCCAAGCTGAAGGTGACCAAGGGTGGCCCCCTGCCCTTCGCCTGGGACATCCT
GTCCCCTCAGTTCATGTACGGCTCCAAGGCCTACGTGAAGCACCCCGCCGACATCCCCGACTACTTGAAG
CTGTCCTTCCCCGAGGGCTTCAAGTGGGAGCGCGTGATGAACTTCGAGGACGGCGGCGTGGTGACCGTGA
CCCAGGACTCCTCCCTGCAGGACGGCGAGTTCATCTACAAGGTGAAGCTGCGCGGCACCAACTTCCCCTC
CGACGGCCCCGTAATGCAGAAGAAGACCATGGGCTGGGAGGCCTCCTCCGAGCGGATGTACCCCGAGGAC
GGCGCCCTGAAGGGCGAGATCAAGCAGAGGCTGAAGCTGAAGGACGGCGGCCACTACGACGCTGAGGTCA
AGACCACCTACAAGGCCAAGAAGCCCGTGCAGCTGCCCGGCGCCTACAACGTCAACATCAAGTTGGACAT
CACCTCCCACAACGAGGACTACACCATCGTGGAACAGTACGAACGCGCCGAGGGCCGCCACTCCACCGGC
GGCATGGACGAGCTGTACAAGAGTGCTGGTGGGTCCGCCGGCGGGAGTGCTGGCGGTAGTGCCGGCGGTA
GTTCTAGAGGCAAGAACATGCAGGCGGTCACCGAGCTGCATTCCCGGCTGATCGCTGCGCAGCAGGCGAT
GGAGCGCGACTATTGGCGGTTGCGTGAATTGGAGACTCGCTACCGCCTGGTGTTCGACGCTGCCGCCGAT
GCGGTGATGATCGTCTCCGCCGGCGACATGCGCATCGTCGAAGCCAACCGGGCGGCGGTGAATGCGATCA
GCCGCGTCGAGCGCGGCAATGACGACCTTGCGGGGCGTGATTTCCTCGCCGAAGTGGCGGCTGCCGATCG
CGATGCGGTGCGCGACATGCTGGCCCAGGTGCGTCAGCGCGGCACCGCACTCAGCGTCCTCGTTCATCTC
GGCCGTTACGACCGCGCCTGGATGCTGCGCGGTTCGCTGATGTCGTCCGAGCGTCGTCAGGTTTTCCTGC
TGCACTTCACCCCGGTGACCACGACTCCCGCGATCGACGACGACGACAAAGGTGTCGTTGCTTCTGCTGC
CGACGGTGCAGAGGGCGCCTCAGACGACGCAGAGGATGAATTCATGGCTGCCAAGAGGGTCAAGTTGGAC
TGAGCGGCCGCGACTCTAGATCATAATCAGCCATACCACATTTGTAGAGGTTTTACTTGCTTTAAAAAAC
CTCCCACACCTCCCCCTGAACCTGAAACATAAAATGAATGCAATTGTTGTTGTTAACTTGTTTATTGCAG
CTTATAATGGTTACAAATAAAGCAATAGCATCACAAATTTCACAAATAAAGCATTTTTTTCACTGCATTC
TAGTTGTGGTTTGTCCAAACTCATCAATGTATCTTAAGGCGTAAATTGTAAGCGTTAATATTTTGTTAAA
ATTCGCGTTAAATTTTTGTTAAATCAGCTCATTTTTTAACCAATAGGCCGAAATCGGCAAAATCCCTTAT
AAATCAAAAGAATAGACCGAGATAGGGT
[37 nt withheld, positions 5699-5735]
AAAGAACGTGGACTCCAACGTCAAAGG
[49 nt withheld, positions 5763-5811]
T
[91 nt withheld, positions 5813-5903]
G
[124 nt withheld, positions 5905-6028]
CAGGTGGCACTTTTCGGGGAAATGTGCGCGGAACCCCTATTTGTTTATTTTTCTAAATACATTCAAATAT
GTATCCGCTCATGAGACAATAACCCTGATAAATGCTTCAATAATATTGAAAAAGGAAGAGTCCTGAGGCG
GAAAGAACCAGCTGTGGAATGTGTGTCAGTTAGGGTGTGGAAAGTCCCCAGGCTCCCCAGCAGGCAGAAG
TATGCAAAGCATGCATCTCAATTAGTCAGCAACCAGGTGTGGAAAGTCCCCAGGCTCCCCAGCAGGCAGA
AGTATGCAAAGCATGCATCTCAATTAGTCAGCAACCATAGTCCCGCCCCTAACTCCGCCCATCCCGCCCC
TAACTCCGCCCAGTTCCGCCCATTCTCCGCCCCATGGCTGACTAATTTTTTTTATTTATGCAGAGGCCGA
GGCCGCCTCGGCCTCTGAGCTATTCCAGAAGTAGTGAGGAGGCTTTTTTGGAGGCCTAGGCTTTTGCAAA
GATCGATCAAGAGACAGGATGAGGATCGTTTCGCATGATTGAACAAGATGGATTGCACGCAGGTTCTCCG
GCCGCTTGGGTGGAGAGGCTATTCGGCTATGACTGGGCACAACAGACAATCGGCTGCTCTGATGCCGCCG
TGTTCCGGCTGTCAGCGCAGGGGCGCCCGGTTCTTTTTGTCAAGACCGACCTGTCCGGTGCCCTGAATGA
ACTGCAAGACGAGGCAGCGCGGCTATCGTGGCTGGCCACGACGGGCGTTCCTTGCGCAGCTGTGCTCGAC
GTTGTCACTGAAGCGGGAAGGGACTGGCTGCTATTGGGCGAAGTGCCGGGGCAGGATCTCCTGTCATCTC
ACCTTGCTCCTGCCGAGAAAGTATCCATCATGGCTGATGCAATGCGGCGGCTGCATACGCTTGATCCGGC
TACCTGCCCATTCGACCACCAAGCGAAACATCGCATCGAGCGAGCACGTACTCGGATGGAAGCCGGTCTT
GTCGATCAGGATGATCTGGACGAAGAGCATCAGGGGCTCGCGCCAGCCGAACTGTTCGCCAGGCTCAAGG
CGAGCATGCCCGACGGCGAGGATCTCGTCGTGACCCATGGCGATGCCTGCTTGCCGAATATCATGGTGGA
AAATGGCCGCTTTTCTGGATTCATCGACTGTGGCCGGCTGGGTGTGGCGGACCGCTATCAGGACATAGCG
TTGGCTACCCGTGATATTGCTGAAGAGCTTGGCGGCGAATGGGCTGACCGCTTCCTCGTGCTTTACGGTA
TCGCCGCTCCCGATTCGCAGCGCATCGCCTTCTATCGCCTTCTTGACGAGTTCTTCTGAGCGGGACTCTG
GGGTTCGAAATGACCGACCAAGCGACGCCCAACCTGCCATCACGAGATTTCGATTCCACCGCCGCCTTCT
ATGAAAGGTTGGGCTTCGGAATCGTTTTCCGGGACGCCGGCTGGATGATCCTCCAGCGCGGGGATCTCAT
GCTGGAGTTCTTCGCCCACCCTAGGGGGAGGCTAACTGAAACACGGAAGGAGACAATACCGGAAGGAACC
CGCGCTATGACGGCAATAAAAAGACAGAATAAAACGCACGGTGTTGGGTCGTTTGTTCATAAACGCGGGG
TTCGGTCCCAGGGCTGGCACTCTGTCGATACCCCACCGAGACCCCATTGGGGCCAATACGCCCGCGTTTC
TTCCTTTTCCCCACCCCACCCCCCAAGTTCGGGTGAAGGCCCAGGGCTCGCAGCCAACGTCGGGGCGGCA
GGCCCTGCCATAGCCTCAGGTTACTCATATATACTTTAGATTGATTTAAAACTTCATTTTTAATTTAAAA
GGATCTAGGTGAAGATCCTTTTTGATAATCTCATGACCAAAATCCCTTAACGTGAGTTTTCGTTCCACTG
AGCGTCAGACCCCGTAGAAAAGATCAAAGGATCTTCTTGAGATCCTTTTTTTCTGCGCGTAATCTGCTGC
TTGCAAACAAAAAAACCACCGCTACCAGCGGTGGTTTGTTTGCCGGATCAAGAGCTACCAACTCTTTTTC
CGAAGGTAACTGGCTTCAGCAGAGCGCAGATACCAAATACTGTTCTTCTAGTGTAGCCGTAGTTAGGCCA
CCACTTCAAGAACTCTGTAGCACCGCCTACATACCTCGCTCTGCTAATCCTGTTACCAGTGGCTGCTGCC
AGTGGCGATAAGTCGTGTCTTACCGGGTTGGACTCAAGACGATAGTTACCGGATAAGGCGCAGCGGTCGG
GCTGAACGGGGGGTTCGTGCACACAGCCCAGCTTGGAGCGAACGACCTACACCGAACTGAGATACCTACA
GCGTGAGCTATGAGAAAGCGCCACGCTTCCCGAAGGGAGAAAGGCGGACAGGTATCCGGTAAGCGGCAGG
GTCGGAACAGGAGAGCGCACGAGGGAGCTTCCAGGGGGAAACGCCTGGTATCTTTATAGTCCTGTCGGGT
TTCGCCACCTCTGACTTGAGCGTCGATTTTTGTGATGCTCGTCAGGGGGGCGGAGCCTATGGAAAAACGC
CAGCAACGCGGCCTTTTTACGGTTCCTGGC
Features (pLannotate 1.2.2; 20 found; start..end, strand, type, name):
     13..72      +  rep_origin     RSF ori (fragment): Plasmids containing the RSF 1030 origin of replication can be propagated in E. coli cells that contain additional plasmids with compatible origins.
    140..443     +  enhancer       CMV enhancer: human cytomegalovirus immediate early enhancer
    444..647     +  promoter       CMV promoter: human cytomegalovirus (CMV) immediate early promoter
    670..693     +  misc_feature   MCS (fragment): multiple cloning site
    697..1641    +  CDS            RpBphP1: RpBphP1 is a fluorescent protein published in 2012, derived from Rhodopseudomonas palustris.
   2959..3300    +  CDS            vsfGFP-0 (fragment): vsfGFP-0 is a basic (constitutively fluorescent) green fluorescent protein published in 2015, derived from Aequorea victoria. It has low acid sensitivity.
   3313..3369    +  misc_feature   MCS: multiple cloning site
   3371..3956    +  misc_feature   IRES2: internal ribosome entry site (IRES) of the encephalomyocarditis virus (EMCV)
   4004..4711    +  CDS            mCherry: mCherry is a basic (constitutively fluorescent) red fluorescent protein published in 2004, derived from Discosoma sp.. It is reported to be a very rapidly-maturing monomer with low acid sensitivity.
   5297..5320    +  CDS            c-myc NLS (fragment): nuclear localization signal of human c-Myc proto-oncogene (Dang and Lee, 1988)
   5339..5422    +  CDS            large T antigen (fragment): large T antigen from SV40 (simian virus 40)
   5445..5566    +  polyA_signal   SV40 poly(A) signal: SV40 polyadenylation signal
   5600..6028    -  rep_origin     f1 ori (sequence partly withheld): f1 bacteriophage origin of replication; arrow indicates direction of (+) strand synthesis
   6055..6159    +  promoter       AmpR promoter: bla
   6161..6518    +  promoter       SV40 promoter: SV40 enhancer and early promoter
   6553..7347    +  CDS            NeoR/KanR: aminoglycoside phosphotransferase from Tn5; aph(3')-II (or nptII); confers resistance to neomycin, kanamycin, and G418 (Geneticin®)
   7368..7520    +  CDS            ble (fragment): BLE_KLEPN - Experimental evidence at protein level: Swiss-Prot protein existence level 1. Binding protein with a strong affinity to the bleomycin family of antibiotics. Binds to CL990; an antimitotic-antibiotic compound. From Klebsiella pneumoniae.
   7579..7626    +  polyA_signal   HSV TK poly(A) signal: herpes simplex virus thymidine kinase polyadenylation signal (Cole and Stacy, 1985)
   7717..7733    -  polyA_signal   bGH poly(A) signal (fragment): bovine growth hormone polyadenylation signal
   7955..8543    +  rep_origin     ori: high-copy-number ColE1/pMB1/pBR322/pUC origin of replication
