[The description below was written by a language model from this plasmid's Addgene catalogue record and pLannotate feature annotations shown in this document.]
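Description:
pQP-2363 is a mammalian expression plasmid of about 8.6 kb for near-infrared optogenetic control of protein localization. The record does not name the backbone. The feature layout includes a high-copy ColE1/pUC origin, an f1 origin, and a NeoR/KanR cassette placed behind both a bacterial (AmpR) promoter and the SV40 early promoter, with an HSV TK polyadenylation signal. This arrangement gives kanamycin selection in E. coli and should allow G418 selection in mammalian cells.

The payload is a single bicistronic transcript driven by the CMV enhancer/promoter and terminated by an SV40 poly(A) signal. The first cistron encodes BphP1, the bacterial phytochrome from Rhodopseudomonas palustris, fused to iB(GFP). The name suggests a GFP-binding intrabody, and the annotation tool labels this region as a fragment of vsfGFP-0, consistent with a nanobody-like GFP binder rather than a fluorescent protein. An EMCV IRES2 then drives translation of the second cistron, which per the insert name is NES-mCherry-QPAS1-NLS. Near its 3' end the table annotates c-Myc NLS and SV40 large T antigen fragments, which presumably supply the nuclear localization signal. The NES and QPAS1 segments are not annotated individually.

QPAS1 is a binding partner that associates with BphP1 under near-infrared light. According to the stated purpose, the construct relocalizes a genomically expressed protein of interest, implicitly one tagged with GFP, from the cytoplasm to the nucleus on near-infrared illumination. Presumably the intrabody tethers the target to BphP1, and light-induced binding to the nucleocytoplasmic shuttling mCherry-QPAS1 component carries the complex into the nucleus. mCherry allows the shuttling component to be visualized.
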