Addgene plasmid #138975: pQP-2363
Purpose: Relocalization of genomically expressed protein of interest from cytoplasm to nucleus upon near-infrared illumination
Depositing lab: Vladislav Verkhusha. Depositing organization: University of Helsinki, Institute of Biomedicine. Publication: Optogenetic regulation of endogenous proteins. Redchuk TA, Karasev MM, Verkhusha PV, Donnelly SK, Hulsemann M, Virtanen J, Moore HM, Vartiainen MK, Hodgson L, Verkhusha VV. Nat Commun. 2020 Jan 30;11(1):605. doi: 10.1038/s41467-020-14460-4. PubMed 32001718.
Backbone
  Vector backbone: n/a
Growth in bacteria
  Bacterial resistance: Kanamycin, 50 μg/mL
  Growth temperature: 37°C
  Growth strain: DH5alpha
  Copy number: Unknown
Gene/Insert
  Gene/Insert name: NcoI-BphP1- iB(GFP) -IRES2-NES-mCherry-QPAS1- NLS-NotI
Terms and licenses: Academic/Nonprofit Terms; Industry Terms: Not Available to Industry
How to cite: pQP-2363 was a gift from Vladislav Verkhusha (Addgene plasmid # 138975 ; http://n2t.net/addgene:138975 ; RRID:Addgene_138975)
